Addgene plasmid #187375: CMV-SOX2-T2A-miRFP670
Purpose: Expresses human SOX2 and miRFP670 via T2A linker under control of a CMV promoter.
Depositing lab: Jennifer Mitchell. Depositing organization: University of Toronto. Publication: Epigenetic reprogramming of a distal developmental enhancer cluster drives SOX2 overexpression in breast and lung adenocarcinoma. Abatti LE, Lado-Fernandez P, Huynh L, Collado M, Hoffman MM, Mitchell JA. Nucleic Acids Res. 2023 Sep 22:gkad734. doi: 10.1093/nar/gkad734. PubMed 37738673.
Backbone
  Vector backbone: pcDNA3.3-TOPO
  Backbone manufacturer: Invitrogen
  Backbone size w/o insert (bp): 6390
  Total vector size (bp): 7344
  Modifications to backbone: Inserted T2A-miRFP670 at 3' terminal of MCS.
  Vector type: Mammalian Expression
  Selectable markers: Neomycin (select with G418)
Growth in bacteria
  Bacterial resistance: Ampicillin, 100 μg/mL
  Growth temperature: 37°C
  Growth strain: DH5alpha
  Copy number: High Copy
Gene/Insert
  Gene/Insert name: SOX2 (alt names: SRY-Box Transcription Factor 2; ANOP3)
  Species: H. sapiens (human)
  Insert size (bp): 954
  GenBank ID: NM_003106
  Entrez Gene: SOX2 (a.k.a. ANOP3, MCOPS3)
  Promoter: CMV
  Tag / fusion protein: T2A-miRFP670 (C terminal on insert)
  Cloning method: Gibson Cloning
  Sequencing primers: 5′ TAGAAGACACCGGGACCGAT; 3′ GGATTCTCCTCCACGTCACC
Resource information
  A portion of this plasmid was derived from a plasmid made by: SOX2 was subcloned from Harvard Institute of Proteomics (HsCD00079917)
Terms and licenses: Academic/Nonprofit Terms; Industry Terms: Not Available to Industry
How to cite: CMV-SOX2-T2A-miRFP670 was a gift from Jennifer Mitchell (Addgene plasmid # 187375 ; http://n2t.net/addgene:187375 ; RRID:Addgene_187375)
