[The description below was written by a language model from this plasmid's Addgene catalogue record and pLannotate feature annotations shown in this document.]
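Description:
CMV-SOX2-T2A-miRFP670 is a 7,344 bp mammalian expression plasmid built on the Invitrogen pcDNA3.3-TOPO backbone, which was modified by placing a T2A-miRFP670 cassette at the 3′ end of the cloning site. It is propagated in E. coli as a high-copy plasmid through a ColE1/pUC-type origin and is selected with ampicillin via the β-lactamase gene. An f1 phage origin is also present. For selection in mammalian cells, an SV40 enhancer/early promoter drives the neomycin phosphotransferase gene, terminated by an SV40 polyadenylation signal, allowing G418 selection of stable transfectants. The annotation also picks up short remnants of ble, lacI, the bGH poly(A) signal and the pBR322 bom region, along with lac promoter/operator elements. These appear to be backbone leftovers rather than functional parts.

The payload is the human SOX2 coding sequence, introduced by Gibson cloning after subcloning from an existing cDNA clone. It sits downstream of the human cytomegalovirus immediate early enhancer and promoter. SOX2 is joined in frame at its C terminus to a T2A self-cleaving peptide followed by miRFP670, a monomeric near-infrared fluorescent protein derived from a bacterial phytochrome with emission near 670 nm. The transcript ends at an HSV thymidine kinase polyadenylation signal. Ribosome skipping at T2A yields the transcription factor and the reporter as separate proteins from one mRNA, so near-infrared fluorescence marks cells that are expressing SOX2 without a bulky fusion to it.

The plasmid is intended for constitutive SOX2 overexpression in transfected mammalian cells, with fluorescence available to identify or sort expressing cells. It was deposited with a study of SOX2 overexpression in breast and lung adenocarcinoma.
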