Features (pLannotate 1.2.2; 19 found; start..end, strand, type, name):
    169..548     +  enhancer       CMV enhancer: human cytomegalovirus immediate early enhancer
    549..752     +  promoter       CMV promoter: human cytomegalovirus (CMV) immediate early promoter
    848..1798    +  CDS            SOX2: SOX2_HUMAN - Experimental evidence at protein level: Swiss-Prot protein existence level 1. Transcription factor that forms a trimeric complex with OCT4 on DNA and controls the expression of a number of genes involved in embryonic development such as YES1, FGF4, UTF1 and ZFP206 (By similarity). Binds to the proximal enhancer region of NANOG (By similarity). Critical for early embryogenesis and for embryonic stem cell pluripotency (PubMed:18035408). Downstream SRRT target that mediates the promotion of neural stem cell self-renewal (By similarity). Keeps neural cells undifferentiated by countera
   1868..2812    +  CDS            ORF frame 1: bright monomeric near-infrared fluorescent protein engineered from a bacterial phytochrome, with an emission maximum of 670 nm (Shcherbakova et al., 2016)
   2893..2941    +  polyA_signal   HSV TK poly(A) signal: herpes simplex virus thymidine kinase polyadenylation signal (Cole and Stacy, 1985)
   3032..3048    -  polyA_signal   bGH poly(A) signal (fragment): bovine growth hormone polyadenylation signal
   3143..3571    +  rep_origin     f1 ori (sequence partly withheld): f1 bacteriophage origin of replication; arrow indicates direction of (+) strand synthesis
   3585..3914    +  promoter       SV40 promoter: SV40 enhancer and early promoter
   3981..4772    +  CDS            neo: KKA2_KLEPN - Also known as kan, nptII. Experimental evidence at protein level: Swiss-Prot protein existence level 1. Resistance to kanamycin, neomycin, paromomycin, ribostamycin, butirosin and gentamicin B. From Klebsiella pneumoniae.
   4798..4956    +  CDS            ble (fragment): BLE_KLEPN - Experimental evidence at protein level: Swiss-Prot protein existence level 1. Binding protein with a strong affinity to the bleomycin family of antibiotics. Binds to CL990; an antimitotic-antibiotic compound. From Klebsiella pneumoniae.
   4951..5072    +  polyA_signal   SV40 poly(A) signal: SV40 polyadenylation signal
   5145..5161    -  protein_bind   lac operator: The lac repressor binds to the lac operator to inhibit transcription in E. coli. This inhibition can be relieved by adding lactose or isopropyl-β-D-thiogalactopyranoside (IPTG). lac repressor encoded by lacI
   5169..5199    -  promoter       lac promoter: promoter for the E. coli lac operon
   5214..5235    -  protein_bind   CAP binding site: CAP binding activates transcription in the presence of cAMP. E. coli catabolite activator protein
   5248..5340    -  CDS            lacI (fragment): lac repressor; lacI; The lac repressor binds to the lac operator to inhibit transcription in E. coli. This inhibition can be relieved by adding lactose or isopropyl-β-D-thiogalactopyranoside (IPTG).
   5523..6111    -  rep_origin     ori: high-copy-number ColE1/pMB1/pBR322/pUC origin of replication
   6282..7142    -  CDS            AmpR: β-lactamase; bla; confers resistance to ampicillin, carbenicillin, and related antibiotics
   7143..7247    -  promoter       AmpR promoter: bla
   7306..14      -  misc_feature   bom (fragment) (across the origin): basis of mobility region from pBR322
>Addgene plasmid #187375 | CMV-SOX2-T2A-miRFP670 | addgene full sequence | sequence record 367393 | Addgene NGS Result
AGTTAAGCCAGTATCTGCTCCCTGCTTGTGTGTTGGAGGTCGCTGAGTAGTGCGCGAGCAAAATTTAAGC
TACAACAAGGCAAGGCTTGACCGACAATTGCATGAAGAATCTGCTTAGGGTTAGGCGTTTTGCGCTGCTT
CGCGATGTACGGGCCAGATATACGCGTTGACATTGATTATTGACTAGTTATTAATAGTAATCAATTACGG
GGTCATTAGTTCATAGCCCATATATGGAGTTCCGCGTTACATAACTTACGGTAAATGGCCCGCCTGGCTG
ACCGCCCAACGACCCCCGCCCATTGACGTCAATAATGACGTATGTTCCCATAGTAACGCCAATAGGGACT
TTCCATTGACGTCAATGGGTGGAGTATTTACGGTAAACTGCCCACTTGGCAGTACATCAAGTGTATCATA
TGCCAAGTACGCCCCCTATTGACGTCAATGACGGTAAATGGCCCGCCTGGCATTATGCCCAGTACATGAC
CTTATGGGACTTTCCTACTTGGCAGTACATCTACGTATTAGTCATCGCTATTACCATGGTGATGCGGTTT
TGGCAGTACATCAATGGGCGTGGATAGCGGTTTGACTCACGGGGATTTCCAAGTCTCCACCCCATTGACG
TCAATGGGAGTTTGTTTTGGCACCAAAATCAACGGGACTTTCCAAAATGTCGTAACAACTCCGCCCCATT
GACGCAAATGGGCGGTAGGCGTGTACGGTGGGAGGTCTATATAAGCAGAGCTCGTTTAGTGAACCGTCAG
ATCGCCTGGAGACGCCATCCACGCTGTTTTGACCTCCATAGAAGACACCGGGACCGATCCAGCCTCCGGA
CTCTAGAATGTACAACATGATGGAGACGGAGCTGAAGCCGCCGGGCCCGCAGCAAACTTCGGGGGGCGGC
GGCGGCAACTCCACCGCGGCGGCGGCCGGCGGCAACCAGAAAAACAGCCCGGACCGCGTCAAGCGGCCCA
TGAATGCCTTCATGGTGTGGTCCCGCGGGCAGCGGCGCAAGATGGCCCAGGAGAACCCCAAGATGCACAA
CTCGGAGATCAGCAAGCGCCTGGGCGCCGAGTGGAAACTTTTGTCGGAGACGGAGAAGCGGCCGTTCATC
GACGAGGCTAAGCGGCTGCGAGCGCTGCACATGAAGGAGCACCCGGATTATAAATACCGGCCCCGGCGGA
AAACCAAGACGCTCATGAAGAAGGATAAGTACACGCTGCCCGGCGGGCTGCTGGCCCCCGGCGGCAATAG
CATGGCGAGCGGGGTCGGGGTGGGCGCCGGCCTGGGCGCGGGCGTGAACCAGCGCATGGACAGTTACGCG
CACATGAACGGCTGGAGCAACGGCAGCTACAGCATGATGCAGGACCAGCTGGGCTACCCGCAGCACCCGG
GCCTCAATGCGCACGGCGCAGCGCAGATGCAGCCCATGCACCGCTACGACGTGAGCGCCCTGCAGTACAA
CTCCATGACCAGCTCGCAGACCTACATGAACGGCTCGCCCACCTACAGCATGTCCTACTCGCAGCAGGGC
ACCCCTGGCATGGCTCTTGGCTCCATGGGTTCGGTGGTCAAGTCCGAGGCCAGCTCCAGCCCCCCTGTGG
TTACCTCTTCCTCCCACTCCAGGGCGCCCTGCCAGGCCGGGGACCTCCGGGACATGATCAGCATGTATCT
CCCCGGCGCCGAGGTGCCGGAACCCGCCGCCCCCAGCAGACTTCACATGTCCCAGCACTACCAGAGCGGC
CCGGTGCCCGGCACGGCCATTAACGGCACACTGCCCCTCTCACACATGTTGGCTAGCGAGGGCAGAGGAA
GTCTTCTAACATGCGGTGACGTGGAGGAGAATCCCGGCCCTGGTACCGTAGCAGGTCATGCCTCTGGCAG
CCCCGCATTCGGGACCGCCTCTCATTCGAATTGCGAACATGAAGAGATCCACCTCGCCGGCTCGATCCAG
CCGCATGGCGCGCTTCTGGTCGTCAGCGAACATGATCATCGCGTCATCCAGGCCAGCGCCAACGCCGCGG
AATTTCTGAATCTCGGAAGCGTACTCGGCGTTCCGCTCGCCGAGATCGACGGCGATCTGTTGATCAAGAT
CCTGCCGCATCTCGATCCCACCGCCGAAGGCATGCCGGTCGCGGTGCGCTGCCGGATCGGCAATCCCTCT
ACGGAGTACTGCGGTCTGATGCATCGGCCTCCGGAAGGCGGGCTGATCATCGAACTCGAACGTGCCGGCC
CGTCGATCGATCTGTCAGGCACGCTGGCGCCGGCGCTGGAGCGGATCCGCACGGCGGGTTCACTGCGCGC
GCTGTGCGATGACACCGTGCTGCTGTTTCAGCAGTGCACCGGCTACGACCGGGTGATGGTGTATCGTTTC
GATGAGCAAGGCCACGGCCTGGTATTCTCCGAGTGCCATGTGCCTGGGCTCGAATCCTATTTCGGCAACC
GCTATCCGTCGTCGACTGTCCCGCAGATGGCGCGGCAGCTGTACGTGCGGCAGCGCGTCCGCGTGCTGGT
CGACGTCACCTATCAGCCGGTGCCGCTGGAGCCGCGGCTGTCGCCGCTGACCGGGCGCGATCTCGACATG
TCGGGCTGCTTCCTGCGCTCGATGTCGCCGTGCCATCTGCAGTTCCTGAAGGACATGGGCGTGCGCGCCA
CCCTGGCGGTGTCGCTGGTGGTCGGCGGCAAGCTGTGGGGCCTGGTTGTCTGTCACCATTATCTGCCGCG
CTTCATCCGTTTCGAGCTGCGGGCGATCTGCAAACGGCTCGCCGAAAGGATCGCGACGCGGATCACCGCG
CTTGAGAGCTAAACCGGTTAGTAATGAGTTTAAACGGGGGAGGCTAACTGAAACACGGAAGGAGACAATA
CCGGAAGGAACCCGCGCTATGACGGCAATAAAAAGACAGAATAAAACGCACGGGTGTTGGGTCGTTTGTT
CATAAACGCGGGGTTCGGTCCCAGGGCTGGCACTCTGTCGATACCCCACCGAGACCCCATTGGGGCCAAT
ACGCCCGCGTTTCTTCCTTTTCCCCACCCCACCCCCCAAGTTCGGGTGAAGGCCCAGGGCTCGCAGCCAA
CGTCGGGGCGGCAGGCCCTGCCATAGCAGATCTGCGCAGCTGGGGCTCTAGGGGGTATCCCC
[124 nt withheld, positions 3143-3266]
C
[91 nt withheld, positions 3268-3358]
A
[49 nt withheld, positions 3360-3408]
CCTTTGACGTTGGAGTCCACGTTCTTT
[37 nt withheld, positions 3436-3472]
ACCCTATCTCGGTCTATTCTTTTGATTTATAAGGGATTTTGCCGATTTCGGCCTATTGGTTAAAAAATGA
GCTGATTTAACAAAAATTTAACGCGAATTAATTCTGTGGAATGTGTGTCAGTTAGGGTGTGGAAAGTCCC
CAGGCTCCCCAGCAGGCAGAAGTATGCAAAGCATGCATCTCAATTAGTCAGCAACCAGGTGTGGAAAGTC
CCCAGGCTCCCCAGCAGGCAGAAGTATGCAAAGCATGCATCTCAATTAGTCAGCAACCATAGTCCCGCCC
CTAACTCCGCCCATCCCGCCCCTAACTCCGCCCAGTTCCGCCCATTCTCCGCCCCATGGCTGACTAATTT
TTTTTATTTATGCAGAGGCCGAGGCCGCCTCTGCCTCTGAGCTATTCCAGAAGTAGTGAGGAGGCTTTTT
TGGAGGCCTAGGCTTTTGCAAAAAGCTCCCGGGAGCTTGTATATCCATTTTCGGATCTGATCAAGAGACA
GGATGAGGATCGTTTCGCATGATTGAACAAGATGGATTGCACGCAGGTTCTCCGGCCGCTTGGGTGGAGA
GGCTATTCGGCTATGACTGGGCACAACAGACAATCGGCTGCTCTGATGCCGCCGTGTTCCGGCTGTCAGC
GCAGGGGCGCCCGGTTCTTTTTGTCAAGACCGACCTGTCCGGTGCCCTGAATGAACTGCAGGACGAGGCA
GCGCGGCTATCGTGGCTGGCCACGACGGGCGTTCCTTGCGCAGCTGTGCTCGACGTTGTCACTGAAGCGG
GAAGGGACTGGCTGCTATTGGGCGAAGTGCCGGGGCAGGATCTCCTGTCATCTCACCTTGCTCCTGCCGA
GAAAGTATCCATCATGGCTGATGCAATGCGGCGGCTGCATACGCTTGATCCGGCTACCTGCCCATTCGAC
CACCAAGCGAAACATCGCATCGAGCGAGCACGTACTCGGATGGAAGCCGGTCTTGTCGATCAGGATGATC
TGGACGAAGAGCATCAGGGGCTCGCGCCAGCCGAACTGTTCGCCAGGCTCAAGGCGCGCATGCCCGACGG
CGAGGATCTCGTCGTGACCCATGGCGATGCCTGCTTGCCGAATATCATGGTGGAAAATGGCCGCTTTTCT
GGATTCATCGACTGTGGCCGGCTGGGTGTGGCGGACCGCTATCAGGACATAGCGTTGGCTACCCGTGATA
TTGCTGAAGAGCTTGGCGGCGAATGGGCTGACCGCTTCCTCGTGCTTTACGGTATCGCCGCTCCCGATTC
GCAGCGCATCGCCTTCTATCGCCTTCTTGACGAGTTCTTCTGAGCGGGACTCTGGGGTTCGCGAAATGAC
CGACCAAGCGACGCCCAACCTGCCATCACGAGATTTCGATTCCACCGCCGCCTTCTATGAAAGGTTGGGC
TTCGGAATCGTTTTCCGGGACGCCGGCTGGATGATCCTCCAGCGCGGGGATCTCATGCTGGAGTTCTTCG
CCCACCCCAACTTGTTTATTGCAGCTTATAATGGTTACAAATAAAGCAATAGCATCACAAATTTCACAAA
TAAAGCATTTTTTTCACTGCATTCTAGTTGTGGTTTGTCCAAACTCATCAATGTATCTTATCATGTCTGT
ATACCGTCGACCTCTAGCTAGAGCTTGGCGTAATCATGGTCATAGCTGTTTCCTGTGTGAAATTGTTATC
CGCTCACAATTCCACACAACATACGAGCCGGAAGCATAAAGTGTAAAGCCTGGGGTGCCTAATGAGTGAG
CTAACTCACATTAATTGCGTTGCGCTCACTGCCCGCTTTCCAGTCGGGAAACCTGTCGTGCCAGCTGCAT
TAATGAATCGGCCAACGCGCGGGGAGAGGCGGTTTGCGTATTGGGCGCTCTTCCGCTTCCTCGCTCACTG
ACTCGCTGCGCTCGGTCGTTCGGCTGCGGCGAGCGGTATCAGCTCACTCAAAGGCGGTAATACGGTTATC
CACAGAATCAGGGGATAACGCAGGAAAGAACATGTGAGCAAAAGGCCAGCAAAAGGCCAGGAACCGTAAA
AAGGCCGCGTTGCTGGCGTTTTTCCATAGGCTCCGCCCCCCTGACGAGCATCACAAAAATCGACGCTCAA
GTCAGAGGTGGCGAAACCCGACAGGACTATAAAGATACCAGGCGTTTCCCCCTGGAAGCTCCCTCGTGCG
CTCTCCTGTTCCGACCCTGCCGCTTACCGGATACCTGTCCGCCTTTCTCCCTTCGGGAAGCGTGGCGCTT
TCTCATAGCTCACGCTGTAGGTATCTCAGTTCGGTGTAGGTCGTTCGCTCCAAGCTGGGCTGTGTGCACG
AACCCCCCGTTCAGCCCGACCGCTGCGCCTTATCCGGTAACTATCGTCTTGAGTCCAACCCGGTAAGACA
CGACTTATCGCCACTGGCAGCAGCCACTGGTAACAGGATTAGCAGAGCGAGGTATGTAGGCGGTGCTACA
GAGTTCTTGAAGTGGTGGCCTAACTACGGCTACACTAGAAGAACAGTATTTGGTATCTGCGCTCTGCTGA
AGCCAGTTACCTTCGGAAAAAGAGTTGGTAGCTCTTGATCCGGCAAACAAACCACCGCTGGTAGCGGTGG
TTTTTTTGTTTGCAAGCAGCAGATTACGCGCAGAAAAAAAGGATCTCAAGAAGATCCTTTGATCTTTTCT
ACGGGGTCTGACGCTCAGTGGAACGAAAACTCACGTTAAGGGATTTTGGTCATGAGATTATCAAAAAGGA
TCTTCACCTAGATCCTTTTAAATTAAAAATGAAGTTTTAAATCAATCTAAAGTATATATGAGTAAACTTG
GTCTGACAGTTACCAATGCTTAATCAGTGAGGCACCTATCTCAGCGATCTGTCTATTTCGTTCATCCATA
GTTGCCTGACTCCCCGTCGTGTAGATAACTACGATACGGGAGGGCTTACCATCTGGCCCCAGTGCTGCAA
TGATACCGCGAGACCCACGCTCACCGGCTCCAGATTTATCAGCAATAAACCAGCCAGCCGGAAGGGCCGA
GCGCAGAAGTGGTCCTGCAACTTTATCCGCCTCCATCCAGTCTATTAATTGTTGCCGGGAAGCTAGAGTA
AGTAGTTCGCCAGTTAATAGTTTGCGCAACGTTGTTGCCATTGCTACAGGCATCGTGGTGTCACGCTCGT
CGTTTGGTATGGCTTCATTCAGCTCCGGTTCCCAACGATCAAGGCGAGTTACATGATCCCCCATGTTGTG
CAAAAAAGCGGTTAGCTCCTTCGGTCCTCCGATCGTTGTCAGAAGTAAGTTGGCCGCAGTGTTATCACTC
ATGGTTATGGCAGCACTGCATAATTCTCTTACTGTCATGCCATCCGTAAGATGCTTTTCTGTGACTGGTG
AGTACTCAACCAAGTCATTCTGAGAATAGTGTATGCGGCGACCGAGTTGCTCTTGCCCGGCGTCAATACG
GGATAATACCGCGCCACATAGCAGAACTTTAAAAGTGCTCATCATTGGAAAACGTTCTTCGGGGCGAAAA
CTCTCAAGGATCTTACCGCTGTTGAGATCCAGTTCGATGTAACCCACTCGTGCACCCAACTGATCTTCAG
CATCTTTTACTTTCACCAGCGTTTCTGGGTGAGCAAAAACAGGAAGGCAAAATGCCGCAAAAAAGGGAAT
AAGGGCGACACGGAAATGTTGAATACTCATACTCTTCCTTTTTCAATATTATTGAAGCATTTATCAGGGT
TATTGTCTCATGAGCGGATACATATTTGAATGTATTTAGAAAAATAAACAAATAGGGGTTCCGCGCACAT
TTCCCCGAAAAGTGCCACCTGACGTCGACGGATCGGGAGATCTCCCGATCCCCTATGGTGCACTCTCAGT
ACAATCTGCTCTGATGCCGCAT
